>Addgene plasmid #31080 | pET21c(+)-mtPheRS | addgene partial sequence | sequence record 36707 | T7 5'-TAATACGACTCACTATAGGG-3'
CCTCTAGAATAATTTTGTTTAACTTTAAGAAGGAGATATACATATGGCAGCAGAGTGTGCCACCCAAAGA
GCTCCAGGCAGTGTGGTGGAGCTGCTGGGCAAATCCTACCCTCAGGACGACCACAGCAACCTCACCCGGA
AGGTCCTCACCAGAGTTGGCAGGAACCTGCACAACCAGCAGCATCACCCTCTGTGGCTGATCAAGGAGAG
GGTGAAGGAGCACTTCTACAAGCAGTATGTGGGCCGCTTTGGGACCCCGTTGTTCTCGGTCTACGACAAC
CTTTCTCCAGTGGTCACGACCTGGCAGAACTTTGACAGCCTGCTCATCCCAGCTGATCACCCCAGCAGGA
AGAAGGGGGACAACTATTACCTGAATCGGACTCACATGCTGAGAGCGCACACGTCTGCACACCAGTGGGA
CTTGCTGCACGCGGGACTGGATGCCTTCCTGGTGGTGGGTGATGTCTACAGGCGTGACCAGATCGACTCC
CAGCACTACCCTATTTTCCACCAGCTGGAGGCCGTGCGGCTCTTCTCCAAGCATGAGTTATTTGCTGGTA
TAAAGGATGGAGAAAGCCTGCAGCTCTTTGAACAAAGTTCTCGCTCTGCGCATAAACAAGAGACACACAC
CATGGAGGCCGTGAAGCTTGTAGAGTTTGATCTTAAGCAAACGCTTACCAGGCTCATGGCACATCTTTTT
GGAGATGAGCTGGAGATAAGATGGGTAGACTGCTACTTCCCTTTTACACATCCTTCCTTTGAGATGGAGA
TCAACTTTCATGGAGAATGGCTGGAAGTTCTTGGCTGCGGGTGATGGAAC
