>Addgene plasmid #31080 | pET21c(+)-mtPheRS | addgene partial sequence | sequence record 37664 | T7-term
CAGCCGGATCTCAGTGGTGGTGGTGGTGGTGCTCGACGAACCTGCCCTCCACACCCAACAGCTGGACTGC
AGCCTCCTGCAAGGCCTGGTGGATGTGCCTGACCTCTCTCTGGGACAGAGTCCGTTCCATGTGGCGGTAC
GTGATGCGGTAGCAGTGGCTGGTCTTGTGCGTCTTTGGATGTACAAACTTGTCTATGAGATCAACCTTTT
CCACCAGGTCTCCTCCAATTGTTCGGACTAAGTCATAGAAATCATTTTCTGCGTAATTCTCAGAGGGCAA
CCAGAATGAAATATCATTGATCACAGCCGGATATTTGCTAAGAGGCTGAAACTTCACCTTCTGATTAATG
TTGGATACACAGAACTGCTTCAGGAAGCGCTCGTCCTCACACCAGAAGAGACGGATATCAGGGATGTCGT
AGAGGATCATGGCTAGCCTTTCTAATCCTAGGCCAAAAGCCCAGCCGATTCGGTCTTGAGCACCAGCTGA
ATTGACCAGTTGTTGTTCCATCACCCCGCAGCCAAGAACTTCCAGCCATTCTCCATGAAAGTTGATCTCC
ATCTCAAAGGAAGGATGTGTAAAAGGGAAGTAGCAGTCTACCCATCTTATCTCCAGCTCATCTCCAAAAA
GATGTGCCATGAGCCTGGTAAGCGTTTGCTTAAGATCAAACTCTACAAGCTTCACGGCCTCCATGGTGTG
TGTCTCTTGTTTATGCGCAGAGCGAGAACTTTGTTCAAAGAGCTGCAGGCTTTCTCCATCCTTTATACCA
GCAA
