[The description below was written by a language model from this plasmid's Addgene catalogue record.]
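Description:
pET21c(+)-mtPheRS is a bacterial expression plasmid built on the Novagen pET-21c(+) backbone (about 5.4 kb without insert) for producing recombinant human mitochondrial phenylalanyl-tRNA synthetase in E. coli. It is recorded as a high-copy plasmid selected with ampicillin. No feature table accompanies the record, so elements such as the origin of replication are not itemised, and the description here rests on the catalogue fields alone.

The insert is a roughly 1.36 kb fragment of the human FARS2 gene covering nucleotides 126–1481 of the reference cDNA. It encodes the mature form of the enzyme (amino acids 38–414), which by that description would lack the N-terminal portion of the precursor. It was cloned between the NdeI and SalI sites, both of which are retained. Transcription is driven by the T7 promoter, so expression depends on a host that supplies T7 RNA polymerase, such as a DE3 lysogen. The coding sequence is fused to the backbone-encoded C-terminal His tag, which allows purification by immobilised metal affinity chromatography.

The record notes that for expression the plasmid was introduced into BL21(DE3) together with a helper plasmid, pArgU218, which compensates for the arginine codons AGA and AGG that are rarely used in E. coli. This points to codon usage as a limitation when the human sequence is expressed in bacteria. The construct is associated with work on the expression and biochemical characterisation of the human mitochondrial synthetase, and its typical use is as a source of purified, His-tagged mature mtPheRS for enzymatic and biophysical studies.
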