Addgene plasmid #31080: pET21c(+)-mtPheRS
Depositing lab: Linda Spremulli. Depositing organization: University of North Carolina at Chapel Hill. Publication: Expression and characterization of a human mitochondrial phenylalanyl-tRNA synthetase. Bullard JM, Cai YC, Demeler B, Spremulli LL. J Mol Biol. 1999 May 14. 288(4):567-77. 10.1006/jmbi.1999.2708 PubMed 10329163.
Backbone
  Vector backbone: pET-21c(+)
  Backbone manufacturer: Novagen (EMD Biosciences)
  Backbone size w/o insert (bp): 5400
  Vector type: Bacterial Expression
Growth in bacteria
  Bacterial resistance: Ampicillin, 100 μg/mL
  Growth temperature: 37°C
  Growth strain: DH5alpha
  Growth instructions: This plasmid was cotransformed with plasmid pArgU218 into BL21(DE3) E. coli by electroporation. pArgU218 allows for expression of genes with rare codons, such as AGA and AGG, which are not commonly used in E. coli. Please see the methods section of the associated publication for more details on expressing mtPheRS in E. coli.
  Copy number: High Copy
Gene/Insert
  Gene/Insert name: Mature form human mitochondrial phenylalanine-tRNA synthetase (alt name: PheRS)
  Species: H. sapiens (human)
  Insert size (bp): 1355
  Mutation: Includes coding sequence for the mature form. Nt 126-1481. Amino Acids 38-414
  GenBank ID: AF097441
  Entrez Gene: FARS2 (a.k.a. COXPD14, FARS1, HSPC320, PheRS, SPG77, mtPheRS)
  Promoter: T7
  Tag / fusion protein: His (C terminal on backbone)
  Cloning method: Restriction Enzyme; 5′ cloning site NdeI (not destroyed); 3′ cloning site SalI (not destroyed)
  Sequencing primers: 5′ T7; 3′ T7-term
Terms and licenses: Academic/Nonprofit Terms; Industry Terms: Not Available to Industry
How to cite: pET21c(+)-mtPheRS was a gift from Linda Spremulli (Addgene plasmid # 31080 ; http://n2t.net/addgene:31080 ; RRID:Addgene_31080)
